Addgene plasmid #146558: pEYFP-N1-HsSmg6_1-1238-siRNAres_I
Purpose: Mammalian Expression of HsSmg6_1-1238-siRNAres
Depositing lab: Elisa Izaurralde. Depositing organization: Max Planck Institute for Developmental Biology. Publication: SMG6 interacts with the exon junction complex via two conserved EJC-binding motifs (EBMs) required for nonsense-mediated mRNA decay. Kashima I, Jonas S, Jayachandran U, Buchwald G, Conti E, Lupas AN, Izaurralde E. Genes Dev. 2010 Nov 1. 24(21):2440-50. 10.1101/gad.604610 PubMed 20930030.
Backbone
  Vector backbone: Unknown
  Vector type: Mammalian Expression
Growth in bacteria
  Bacterial resistance: Kanamycin, 50 μg/mL
  Growth temperature: 37°C
  Growth strain: DH5alpha
  Copy number: High Copy
Gene/Insert
  Gene/Insert name: HsSmg6_1-1238-siRNAres
  Species: H. sapiens (human)
  Mutation: two silent mutations T594C, A699G and one non silent mutation G872C (R291P), A1022C (N341T) compared to the sequence given by NCBI: NM_017575.4
  Entrez Gene: SMG6 (a.k.a. C17orf31, EST1A, SMG-6, hSMG5/7a)
  Cloning method: Unknown
Terms and licenses: Academic/Nonprofit Terms; Industry Terms: Not Available to Industry
Depositor comments: Plasmids from this collection were made available to the research community and donated after the lab closed. Please note that the sequence provided by the depositing laboratory may be theoretical/predicted or based on Sanger sequencing results. There may be discrepancies between sequencing results obtained by Addgene and the depositor sequence. If an Addgene verified sequence is not available, please contact before placing your order to request that our lab fully sequence the plasmid.
How to cite: pEYFP-N1-HsSmg6_1-1238-siRNAres_I was a gift from Elisa Izaurralde (Addgene plasmid # 146558 ; http://n2t.net/addgene:146558 ; RRID:Addgene_146558)
