[The description below was written by a language model from this plasmid's Addgene catalogue record and pLannotate feature annotations shown in this document.]
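Description:
pEYFP-N1-HsSmg6_1-1238-siRNAres_I is an 8,390 nt mammalian expression plasmid encoding a C-terminally truncated human SMG6 (residues 1–1238) fused to EYFP. The catalogue lists the backbone as unknown, but the name and the annotated features fit a pEYFP-N1-type vector. These features include a high-copy ColE1/pUC origin for propagation in E. coli and an f1 origin. There is also a single NeoR/KanR cassette driven by tandem bacterial (bla) and SV40 early promoters and terminated by an HSV TK poly(A) signal. This arrangement gives kanamycin selection in bacteria and would allow G418 selection in mammalian cells. The short ble, large T antigen and bGH poly(A) fragments called by the annotation software are probably incidental matches to backbone sequence rather than functional elements.

The expression unit consists of the CMV immediate-early enhancer and promoter, then the SMG6 coding fragment, followed shortly downstream by the EYFP coding sequence and an SV40 poly(A) signal. This layout places the fluorescent protein at the C terminus of SMG6. SMG6 is the endonuclease of the nonsense-mediated mRNA decay (NMD) pathway and also links UPF1 to its dephosphorylation. The "siRNAres" designation indicates an siRNA-resistant coding sequence, although the record does not specify which changes confer resistance. The record does list differences from the NCBI reference: two silent changes (T594C, A699G) and the amino acid substitutions R291P and N341T. The associated study concerns SMG6 binding to the exon junction complex in NMD. The construct is therefore suited to localisation, interaction or complementation experiments in which endogenous SMG6 is knocked down and replaced by this tagged truncation. The deposited sequence may be theoretical rather than fully verified.
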