Features (pLannotate 1.2.2; 14 found; start..end, strand, type, name):
     61..364     +  enhancer       CMV enhancer: human cytomegalovirus immediate early enhancer
    365..568     +  promoter       CMV promoter: human cytomegalovirus (CMV) immediate early promoter
    601..4314    +  CDS            SMG6 (fragment): EST1A_HUMAN - Also known as C17orf31, EST1A, KIAA0732. Experimental evidence at protein level: Swiss-Prot protein existence level 1. Plays a role in nonsense-mediated mRNA decay (PubMed:18974281, PubMed:19060897, PubMed:20930030, PubMed:17053788). Is thought to provide a link to the mRNA degradation machinery as it has endonuclease activity required to initiate NMD, and to serve as an adapter for UPF1 to protein phosphatase 2A (PP2A), thereby triggering UPF1 dephosphorylation (PubMed:18974281, PubMed:19060897, PubMed:20930030, PubMed:17053788). Degrades single-stranded RNA (ssRNA), but not ssD
   4336..5055    +  CDS            EYFP: enhanced YFP mammalian codon-optimized
   5072..5155    +  CDS            large T antigen (fragment): large T antigen from SV40 (simian virus 40)
   5178..5299    +  polyA_signal   SV40 poly(A) signal: SV40 polyadenylation signal
   5333..5761    -  rep_origin     f1 ori (sequence partly withheld): f1 bacteriophage origin of replication; arrow indicates direction of (+) strand synthesis
   5788..5892    +  promoter       AmpR promoter: bla
   5894..6251    +  promoter       SV40 promoter: SV40 enhancer and early promoter
   6286..7080    +  CDS            NeoR/KanR: aminoglycoside phosphotransferase from Tn5; aph(3')-II (or nptII); confers resistance to neomycin, kanamycin, and G418 (Geneticin®)
   7101..7253    +  CDS            ble (fragment): BLE_KLEPN - Experimental evidence at protein level: Swiss-Prot protein existence level 1. Binding protein with a strong affinity to the bleomycin family of antibiotics. Binds to CL990; an antimitotic-antibiotic compound. From Klebsiella pneumoniae.
   7312..7359    +  polyA_signal   HSV TK poly(A) signal: herpes simplex virus thymidine kinase polyadenylation signal (Cole and Stacy, 1985)
   7450..7466    -  polyA_signal   bGH poly(A) signal (fragment): bovine growth hormone polyadenylation signal
   7688..8276    +  rep_origin     ori: high-copy-number ColE1/pMB1/pBR322/pUC origin of replication
>Addgene plasmid #146558 | pEYFP-N1-HsSmg6_1-1238-siRNAres_I | depositor full sequence | sequence record 289004 | Full Sequence
TAGTTATTAATAGTAATCAATTACGGGGTCATTAGTTCATAGCCCATATATGGAGTTCCGCGTTACATAA
CTTACGGTAAATGGCCCGCCTGGCTGACCGCCCAACGACCCCCGCCCATTGACGTCAATAATGACGTATG
TTCCCATAGTAACGCCAATAGGGACTTTCCATTGACGTCAATGGGTGGAGTATTTACGGTAAACTGCCCA
CTTGGCAGTACATCAAGTGTATCATATGCCAAGTACGCCCCCTATTGACGTCAATGACGGTAAATGGCCC
GCCTGGCATTATGCCCAGTACATGACCTTATGGGACTTTCCTACTTGGCAGTACATCTACGTATTAGTCA
TCGCTATTACCATGGTGATGCGGTTTTGGCAGTACATCAATGGGCGTGGATAGCGGTTTGACTCACGGGG
ATTTCCAAGTCTCCACCCCATTGACGTCAATGGGAGTTTGTTTTGGCACCAAAATCAACGGGACTTTCCA
AAATGTCGTAACAACTCCGCCCCATTGACGCAAATGGGCGGTAGGCGTGTACGGTGGGAGGTCTATATAA
GCAGAGCTGGTTTAGTGAACCGTCAGATCCGCTAGCCAACATGGCGGAAGGGCTGGAGCGTGTGCGGATC
TCCGCGTCGGAGCTGCGCGGGATCCTGGCTACTCTGGCCCCGCAGGCCGGGAGCAGAGAAAACATGAAGG
AATTAAAGGAGGCCAGGCCGCGCAAAGATAACAGGCGTCCAGATCTGGAAATCTATAAGCCTGGCCTTTC
TCGGCTAAGGAACAAGCCCAAAATCAAGGAACCCCCTGGGAGTGAGGAATTCAAAGATGAAATTGTTAAT
GACCGAGATTGCTCTGCTGTTGAAAATGGTACACAGCCCGTTAAAGATGTCTGCAAGGAACTGAACAACC
AAGAGCAGAATGGTCCTATAGACCCAGAAAATAATCGGGGACAAGAATCCTTTCCTAGGACTGCTGGACA
AGAGGATCGTAGTCTAAAAATTATCAAAAGAACAAAGAAACCCGACCTGCAGATCTATCAGCCTGGACGA
CGTTTGCAGACTGTTAGCAAAGAATCCGCCAGTCGGGTGGAGGAGGAAGAAGTCCTCAACCAGGTAGAAC
AACTGAGAGTAGAGGAAGATGAGTGTAGGGGAAATGTTGCGAAGGAGGAAGTTGCGAATAAACCAGACAG
GGCCGAGATAGAAAAGAGCCCAGGTGGTGGGAGAGTAGGGGCTGCAAAAGGAGAAAAAGGAAAGAGGATG
GGAAAAGGGGAGGGGGTGAGGGAAACCCACGACGACCCGGCCCGCGGGAGGCCGGGCTCCGCAAAGCGCT
ACTCCCGCTCAGACAAACGAAGGAATCGCTACCGCACGCGCAGCACCAGCTCAGCTGGCAGCAACAACAG
CGCTGAGGGAGCTGGCCTGACGGATAATGGATGTCGCCGCCGCCGACAGGATAGGACCAAGGAGAGGCCA
CCACTGAAGAAGCAAGTGTCTGTGTCCTCAACCGATTCCTTAGACGAGGACAGAATTGATGAGCCTGATG
GATTAGGACCCAGGAGAAGTTCAGAAAGGAAGAGACATTTAGAAAGAAACTGGTCTGGCCGTGGGGAGGG
TGAGCAGAAAACCAGTGCTAAAGAATATCGAGGCACTCTTCGTGTCACTTTCGATGCAGAAGCCATGAAC
AAAGAGTCTCCCATGGTGAGGTCAGCCAGGGATGATATGGATAGAGGAAAGCCTGACAAAGGCTTGAGCA
GTGGGGGCAAAGGCTCTGAGAAGCAGGAGTCCAAAAACCCGAAACAAGAACTTCGGGGTCGTGGTCGTGG
CATTCTGATTTTGCCTGCCCATACCACCCTATCTGTCAATTCAGCAGGTTCTCCAGAGTCCGCGCCTTTG
GGACCTCGGCTTTTGTTTGGATCTGGTAGTAAGGGATCTCGGAGTTGGGGCCGTGGAGGCACCACACGCC
GATTGTGGGACCCAAACAATCCTGATCAGAAACCTGCTCTAAAGACTCAGACGCCCCAGCTACATTTCTT
GGACACTGATGATGAAGTCAGCCCTACATCTTGGGGTGACTCACGCCAGGCTCAGGCATCTTACTATAAG
TTTCAAAACTCTGACAACCCCTATTATTACCCCCGGACACCAGGCCCTGCCTCCCAGTATCCCTATACGG
GCTATAACCCTCTACAGTACCCAGTGGGCCCTACGAATGGTGTGTACCCAGGGCCTTACTACCCAGGCTA
CCCGACTCCGTCAGGACAGTATGTGTGTAGCCCTCTACCTACCAGCACCATGAGTCCCGAGGAGGTAGAG
CAGCACATGAGGAACCTGCAGCAACAGGAGCTGCACAGGCTTCTCCGGGTGGCTGACAACCAGGAACTGC
AGCTCAGCAACCTGCTCTCCAGGGACCGCATCAGTCCGGAGGGCCTGGAGAAGATGGCGCAACTCAGAGC
TGAACTGCTGCAGCTATATGAGCGCTGTATTCTATTAGATATTGAGTTCTCTGATAATCAGAATGTGGAT
CAGATCCTGTGGAAGAATGCTTTCTATCAGGTGATTGAGAAGTTCAGGCAACTTGTCAAGGATCCGAATG
TTGAGAACCCAGAACAGATTCGGAACAGACTTTTGGAGCTCTTGGATGAGGGTAGTGACTTCTTTGATAG
TTTGCTTCAGAAGCTGCAGGTTACTTACAAGTTCAAACTGGAAGACTACATGGATGGTCTTGCCATTCGC
AGCAAGCCATTACGCAAGACAGTAAAATATGCCTTGATCAGTGCCCAGCGATGCATGATATGCCAAGGAG
ATATTGCTAGGTACCGGGAGCAGGCAAGCGACACGGCAAACTATGGGAAAGCACGCAGTTGGTACCTGAA
GGCCCAGCACATTGCTCCCAAGAATGGGCGCCCCTATAACCAGTTGGCTTTGCTGGCAGTGTATACGAGG
AGGAAGCTTGACGCTGTCTATTACTATATGCGCAGTTTAGCTGCCAGCAACCCTATCCTGACTGCCAAGG
AGAGTCTCATGAGCTTGTTTGAAGAGACCAAGCGGAAGGCAGAACAGATGGAAAAGAAGCAACATGAGGA
ATTTGACCTGAGCCCTGACCAGTGGCGGAAAGGAAAGAAGTCTACTTTCCGGCATGTTGGAGATGACACC
ACTCGCCTGGAGATCTGGATTCATCCATCCCATCCACGGTCTTCCCAGGGCACTGAGTCTGGGAAGGATT
CTGAGCAAGAGAATGGGCTGGGCAGCCTGAGTCCCAGTGATCTGAACAAAAGGTTCATCCTCAGTTTTCT
CCATGCCCATGGGAAGCTGTTTACCCGGATTGGGATGGAGACATTCCCTGCAGTGGCTGAGAAGGTCCTC
AAGGAGTTCCAGGTGTTACTGCAGCACAGCCCCTCTCCCATTGGAAGTACCCGCATGCTGCAGCTTATGA
CCATCAATATGTTTGCAGTACACAACTCCCAGCTGAAAGACTGCTTCTCGGAGGAGTGCCGCTCTGTGAT
CCAGGAACAAGCCGCAGCTCTGGGCTTGGCCATGTTTTCTCTACTGGTCCGCCGCTGCACCTGCTTACTT
AAGGAGTCCGCCAAAGCTCAGCTGTCCTCTCCTGAGGACCAGGATGACCAAGACGACATCAAGGTGTCTT
CCTTTGTCCCGGACCTGAAGGAGCTGCTCCCCAGTGTCAAAGTCTGGTCAGATTGGATGCTCGGCTACCC
GGACACCTGGAATCCTCCTCCCACATCCCTGGATCTGCCCTCGCATGTTGCTGTGGATGTATGGTCGACG
CTGGCTGATTTCTGTAACATACTGACTGCAGTGAATCAGTCTGAGGTGCCACTGTACAAGGACCCGGATG
ATGACCTCACCCTTCTTATCCTGGAAGAGGATCGGCTTCTCTCGGGCTTTGTCCCCTTGCTGGCTGCCCC
TCAGGACCCCTGCTACGTGGAGAAAACCTCGGATAAGGTTATTGCAGCTGACTGCAAAAGGGTCACAGTG
CTGAAGTATTTTCTGGAAGCCCTTTGTGGACAAGAAGAGCCTCTGCTGGCATTCAAGGGTGGAAAGTATG
TGTCAGTGGCACCCGTCCCAGACACCATGGGAAAGGAAATGGGAAGCCAAGAGGGAACACGACTGGAAGA
TGAGGAGGAGGATGTGGTGATTGAAGACTTTGAGGAAGATTCAGAGGCTGAAGGCAGCGGAGGCGAGGAT
GACATCAGGGAGCTTCGGGCCAAGAAGCTGGCTCTGGCCAGGAAGATAGCTGAGCAGCAGCGTCGCCAGG
AAAAGATCCAGGCTGTCCTGGAGGACCACAGTCAGATGAGGCAGACGCGTCCACCGGTCGCCACCATGGT
GAGCAAGGGCGAGGAGCTGTTCACCGGGGTGGTGCCCATCCTGGTCGAGCTGGACGGCGACGTAAACGGC
CACAAGTTCAGCGTGTCCGGCGAGGGCGAGGGCGATGCCACCTACGGCAAGCTGACCCTGAAGTTCATCT
GCACCACCGGCAAGCTGCCCGTGCCCTGGCCCACCCTCGTGACCACCTTCGGCTACGGCCTGCAGTGCTT
CGCCCGCTACCCCGACCACATGAAGCAGCACGACTTCTTCAAGTCCGCCATGCCCGAAGGCTACGTCCAG
GAGCGCACCATCTTCTTCAAGGACGACGGCAACTACAAGACCCGCGCCGAGGTGAAGTTCGAGGGCGACA
CCCTGGTGAACCGCATCGAGCTGAAGGGCATCGACTTCAAGGAGGACGGCAACATCCTGGGGCACAAGCT
GGAGTACAACTACAACAGCCACAACGTCTATATCATGGCCGACAAGCAGAAGAACGGCATCAAGGTGAAC
TTCAAGATCCGCCACAACATCGAGGACGGCAGCGTGCAGCTCGCCGACCACTACCAGCAGAACACCCCCA
TCGGCGACGGCCCCGTGCTGCTGCCCGACAACCACTACCTGAGCTACCAGTCCGCCCTGAGCAAAGACCC
CAACGAGAAGCGCGATCACATGGTCCTGCTGGAGTTCGTGACCGCCGCCGGGATCACTCTCGGCATGGAC
GAGCTGTACAAGTAAAGCGGCCGCGACTCTAGATCATAATCAGCCATACCACATTTGTAGAGGTTTTACT
TGCTTTAAAAAACCTCCCACACCTCCCCCTGAACCTGAAACATAAAATGAATGCAATTGTTGTTGTTAAC
TTGTTTATTGCAGCTTATAATGGTTACAAATAAAGCAATAGCATCACAAATTTCACAAATAAAGCATTTT
TTTCACTGCATTCTAGTTGTGGTTTGTCCAAACTCATCAATGTATCTTAAGGCGTAAATTGTAAGCGTTA
ATATTTTGTTAAAATTCGCGTTAAATTTTTGTTAAATCAGCTCATTTTTTAACCAATAGGCCGAAATCGG
CAAAATCCCTTATAAATCAAAAGAATAGACCGAGATAGGGT
[37 nt withheld, positions 5432-5468]
AAAGAACGTGGACTCCAACGTCAAAGG
[49 nt withheld, positions 5496-5544]
T
[91 nt withheld, positions 5546-5636]
G
[124 nt withheld, positions 5638-5761]
CAGGTGGCACTTTTCGGGGAAATGTGCGCGGAACCCCTATTTGTTTATTTTTCTAAATACATTCAAATAT
GTATCCGCTCATGAGACAATAACCCTGATAAATGCTTCAATAATATTGAAAAAGGAAGAGTCCTGAGGCG
GAAAGAACCAGCTGTGGAATGTGTGTCAGTTAGGGTGTGGAAAGTCCCCAGGCTCCCCAGCAGGCAGAAG
TATGCAAAGCATGCATCTCAATTAGTCAGCAACCAGGTGTGGAAAGTCCCCAGGCTCCCCAGCAGGCAGA
AGTATGCAAAGCATGCATCTCAATTAGTCAGCAACCATAGTCCCGCCCCTAACTCCGCCCATCCCGCCCC
TAACTCCGCCCAGTTCCGCCCATTCTCCGCCCCATGGCTGACTAATTTTTTTTATTTATGCAGAGGCCGA
GGCCGCCTCGGCCTCTGAGCTATTCCAGAAGTAGTGAGGAGGCTTTTTTGGAGGCCTAGGCTTTTGCAAA
GATCGATCAAGAGACAGGATGAGGATCGTTTCGCATGATTGAACAAGATGGATTGCACGCAGGTTCTCCG
GCCGCTTGGGTGGAGAGGCTATTCGGCTATGACTGGGCACAACAGACAATCGGCTGCTCTGATGCCGCCG
TGTTCCGGCTGTCAGCGCAGGGGCGCCCGGTTCTTTTTGTCAAGACCGACCTGTCCGGTGCCCTGAATGA
ACTGCAAGACGAGGCAGCGCGGCTATCGTGGCTGGCCACGACGGGCGTTCCTTGCGCAGCTGTGCTCGAC
GTTGTCACTGAAGCGGGAAGGGACTGGCTGCTATTGGGCGAAGTGCCGGGGCAGGATCTCCTGTCATCTC
ACCTTGCTCCTGCCGAGAAAGTATCCATCATGGCTGATGCAATGCGGCGGCTGCATACGCTTGATCCGGC
TACCTGCCCATTCGACCACCAAGCGAAACATCGCATCGAGCGAGCACGTACTCGGATGGAAGCCGGTCTT
GTCGATCAGGATGATCTGGACGAAGAGCATCAGGGGCTCGCGCCAGCCGAACTGTTCGCCAGGCTCAAGG
CGAGCATGCCCGACGGCGAGGATCTCGTCGTGACCCATGGCGATGCCTGCTTGCCGAATATCATGGTGGA
AAATGGCCGCTTTTCTGGATTCATCGACTGTGGCCGGCTGGGTGTGGCGGACCGCTATCAGGACATAGCG
TTGGCTACCCGTGATATTGCTGAAGAGCTTGGCGGCGAATGGGCTGACCGCTTCCTCGTGCTTTACGGTA
TCGCCGCTCCCGATTCGCAGCGCATCGCCTTCTATCGCCTTCTTGACGAGTTCTTCTGAGCGGGACTCTG
GGGTTCGAAATGACCGACCAAGCGACGCCCAACCTGCCATCACGAGATTTCGATTCCACCGCCGCCTTCT
ATGAAAGGTTGGGCTTCGGAATCGTTTTCCGGGACGCCGGCTGGATGATCCTCCAGCGCGGGGATCTCAT
GCTGGAGTTCTTCGCCCACCCTAGGGGGAGGCTAACTGAAACACGGAAGGAGACAATACCGGAAGGAACC
CGCGCTATGACGGCAATAAAAAGACAGAATAAAACGCACGGTGTTGGGTCGTTTGTTCATAAACGCGGGG
TTCGGTCCCAGGGCTGGCACTCTGTCGATACCCCACCGAGACCCCATTGGGGCCAATACGCCCGCGTTTC
TTCCTTTTCCCCACCCCACCCCCCAAGTTCGGGTGAAGGCCCAGGGCTCGCAGCCAACGTCGGGGCGGCA
GGCCCTGCCATAGCCTCAGGTTACTCATATATACTTTAGATTGATTTAAAACTTCATTTTTAATTTAAAA
GGATCTAGGTGAAGATCCTTTTTGATAATCTCATGACCAAAATCCCTTAACGTGAGTTTTCGTTCCACTG
AGCGTCAGACCCCGTAGAAAAGATCAAAGGATCTTCTTGAGATCCTTTTTTTCTGCGCGTAATCTGCTGC
TTGCAAACAAAAAAACCACCGCTACCAGCGGTGGTTTGTTTGCCGGATCAAGAGCTACCAACTCTTTTTC
CGAAGGTAACTGGCTTCAGCAGAGCGCAGATACCAAATACTGTCCTTCTAGTGTAGCCGTAGTTAGGCCA
CCACTTCAAGAACTCTGTAGCACCGCCTACATACCTCGCTCTGCTAATCCTGTTACCAGTGGCTGCTGCC
AGTGGCGATAAGTCGTGTCTTACCGGGTTGGACTCAAGACGATAGTTACCGGATAAGGCGCAGCGGTCGG
GCTGAACGGGGGGTTCGTGCACACAGCCCAGCTTGGAGCGAACGACCTACACCGAACTGAGATACCTACA
GCGTGAGCTATGAGAAAGCGCCACGCTTCCCGAAGGGAGAAAGGCGGACAGGTATCCGGTAAGCGGCAGG
GTCGGAACAGGAGAGCGCACGAGGGAGCTTCCAGGGGGAAACGCCTGGTATCTTTATAGTCCTGTCGGGT
TTCGCCACCTCTGACTTGAGCGTCGATTTTTGTGATGCTCGTCAGGGGGGCGGAGCCTATGGAAAAACGC
CAGCAACGCGGCCTTTTTACGGTTCCTGGCCTTTTGCTGGCCTTTTGCTCACATGTTCTTTCCTGCGTTA
TCCCCTGATTCTGTGGATAACCGTATTACCGCCATGCAT
